Addgene plasmid #115919: pBS-f1(-)-GAPDH-IRES-dTomato
Purpose: donor to insert IRES-dTomato at the GAPDH locus in human cells
Depositing lab: Erik Sontheimer. Publication: Efficient Homology-Directed Repair with Circular Single-Stranded DNA Donors. Iyer S, Mir A, Vega-Badillo J, Roscoe BP, Ibraheim R, Zhu LJ, Lee J, Liu P, Luk K, Mintzer E, Guo D, Soares de Brito J, Emerson CP Jr, Zamore PD, Sontheimer EJ, Wolfe SA. CRISPR J. 2022 Oct;5(5):685-701. doi: 10.1089/crispr.2022.0058. Epub 2022 Sep 7. PubMed 36070530.
Backbone
  Vector backbone: pBluescript
  Backbone size w/o insert (bp): 2900
  Total vector size (bp): 6459
  Modifications to backbone: F1 orientation is reversed
  Vector type: donor template
Growth in bacteria
  Bacterial resistance: Ampicillin, 100 μg/mL
  Growth temperature: 37°C
  Growth strain: DH5alpha
  Copy number: High Copy
Gene/Insert
  Gene/Insert name: IRES-dTomato
  Species: H. sapiens (human)
  Insert size (bp): 3500
  Tag / fusion protein: dTomato
  Cloning method: Gibson Cloning
  Sequencing primers: 5′ M13F; 3′ M13R
Resource information
  A portion of this plasmid was derived from a plasmid made by: Insert is based on Addgene plasmid: ires-eGFP(+HAs) donor-1 (Plasmid #87865).
Terms and licenses: Academic/Nonprofit Terms; Industry Terms: Not Available to Industry
Depositor comments: Please visit https://www.biorxiv.org/content/10.1101/864199v1 for bioRxiv preprint.
How to cite: pBS-f1(-)-GAPDH-IRES-dTomato was a gift from Erik Sontheimer (Addgene plasmid # 115919 ; http://n2t.net/addgene:115919 ; RRID:Addgene_115919)
