[The description below was written by a language model from this plasmid's Addgene catalogue record and pLannotate feature annotations shown in this document.]
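Description:
pBS-f1(-)-GAPDH-IRES-dTomato is a 6,459 bp homology-directed repair donor built on a pBluescript phagemid backbone. It is intended to insert an IRES-dTomato cassette at the GAPDH locus in human cells. It is propagated in E. coli as a high-copy plasmid through its ColE1/pUC-type origin and selected with ampicillin via the β-lactamase gene. The backbone also carries an f1 bacteriophage origin, which the depositor notes has been reversed in orientation relative to the parental vector. An f1 origin allows one strand of a phagemid to be packaged as circular single-stranded DNA with helper phage, and its orientation determines which strand is recovered. This fits the associated work on circular single-stranded DNA donors for genome editing.

The roughly 3.5 kb insert was assembled by Gibson cloning into the multiple cloning site, between the T7 and T3 promoters and within remnants of the lacZα/lac promoter region. Its upstream portion contains sequence annotated as GAPDH coding fragments, which presumably serves as the left homology arm. Next come an EMCV internal ribosome entry site, the dTomato orange fluorescent protein coding sequence, a bovine growth hormone polyadenylation signal and a single loxP site. About 1 kb of unannotated sequence lies between the loxP site and the distal cloning site. This is likely the right homology arm, although the feature table does not identify it. No mammalian promoter is annotated, so dTomato expression should depend on correct integration, with the IRES driving translation from the endogenous GAPDH transcript and giving a fluorescent readout of knock-in efficiency. The insert design derives from an earlier IRES-eGFP GAPDH donor. The record does not specify the nuclease or guide used with it.
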