Features (pLannotate 1.2.2; 19 found; start..end, strand, type, name):
    102..120     +  promoter       T7 promoter: promoter for bacteriophage T7 RNA polymerase
    129..170     +  misc_feature   MCS (fragment): pBluescript multiple cloning site
    198..296     +  CDS            Gapdh (fragment): G3P_MOUSE - Also known as Gapd. Experimental evidence at protein level: Swiss-Prot protein existence level 1. Has both glyceraldehyde-3-phosphate dehydrogenase and nitrosylase activities, thereby playing a role in glycolysis and nuclear functions, respectively (PubMed:19903941). Glyceraldehyde-3- phosphate dehydrogenase is a key enzyme in glycolysis that catalyzes the first step of the pathway by converting D-glyceraldehyde 3- phosphate (G3P) into 3-phospho-D-glyceroyl phosphate (PubMed:19903941). Modulates the organization and assembly of the cytoskeleton (By similarity). Facilitates the CHP1
    484..906     +  CDS            GAPDH (fragment): G3P_HUMAN - Also known as GAPD From Homo sapiens (Human).
   1132..1716    +  misc_feature   IRES2: internal ribosome entry site (IRES) of the encephalomyocarditis virus (EMCV)
   1717..2418    +  CDS            dTomato: dTomato is a basic (constitutively fluorescent) orange fluorescent protein published in 2004, derived from Discosoma sp.. It is reported to be a somewhat slowly-maturing dimer with low acid sensitivity.
   2459..2683    +  polyA_signal   bGH poly(A) signal: bovine growth hormone polyadenylation signal
   2684..2717    +  protein_bind   loxP: Cre-mediated recombination occurs in the 8-bp core sequence (GCATACAT). Cre recombinase
   3716..3738    +  misc_feature   MCS (fragment): pBluescript multiple cloning site
   3750..3768    -  promoter       T3 promoter: promoter for bacteriophage T3 RNA polymerase
   3813..3829    -  protein_bind   lac operator: The lac repressor binds to the lac operator to inhibit transcription in E. coli. This inhibition can be relieved by adding lactose or isopropyl-β-D-thiogalactopyranoside (IPTG). lac repressor encoded by lacI
   3837..3867    -  promoter       lac promoter: promoter for the E. coli lac operon
   3882..3903    -  protein_bind   CAP binding site: CAP binding activates transcription in the presence of cAMP. E. coli catabolite activator protein
   3916..4008    -  CDS            lacI (fragment): lac repressor; lacI; The lac repressor binds to the lac operator to inhibit transcription in E. coli. This inhibition can be relieved by adding lactose or isopropyl-β-D-thiogalactopyranoside (IPTG).
   4191..4779    -  rep_origin     ori: high-copy-number ColE1/pMB1/pBR322/pUC origin of replication
   4950..5810    -  CDS            AmpR: β-lactamase; bla; confers resistance to ampicillin, carbenicillin, and related antibiotics
   5811..5915    -  promoter       AmpR promoter: bla
   5941..6369    +  rep_origin     f1 ori (sequence partly withheld): f1 bacteriophage origin of replication; arrow indicates direction of (+) strand synthesis
   6401..99      -  CDS            lacZα (fragment) (across the origin): LacZα fragment of β-galactosidase; lacZ fragment
>Addgene plasmid #115919 | pBS-f1(-)-GAPDH-IRES-dTomato | addgene full sequence | sequence record 223514 | Addgene NGS Result
TACGCCAGCTGGCGAAAGGGGGATGTGCTGCAAGGCGATTAAGTTGGGTAACGCCAGGGTTTTCCCAGTC
ACGACGTTGTAAAACGACGGCCAGTGAATTGTAATACGACTCACTATAGGGCGAATTGGAGCTCCACCGC
GGTGGCGGCCGCTCTAGAACTAGTGGATCCGACACGCTCCCCTGACTTGCGCCCCGCTCCCTCTTTCTTT
GCAGCAATGCCTCCTGCACCACCAACTGCTTAGCACCCCTGGCCAAGGTCATCCATGACAACTTTGGTAT
CGTGGAAGGACTCATGGTATGAGAGCTGGGGAATGGGACTGAGGCTCCCACCTTTCTCATCCAAGACTGG
CTCCTCCCTGCCGGGGCTGCGTGCAACCCTGGGGTTGGGGGTTCTGGGGACTGGCTTTCCCATAATTTCC
TTTCAAGGTGGGGAGGGAGGTAGAGGGGTGATGTGGGGAGTACGCTGCAGGGCCTCACTCCTTTTGCAGA
CCACAGTCCATGCCATCACTGCCACCCAGAAGACTGTGGATGGCCCCTCCGGGAAACTGTGGCGTGATGG
CCGCGGGGCTCTCCAGAACATCATCCCTGCCTCTACTGGCGCTGCCAAGGCTGTGGGCAAGGTCATCCCT
GAGCTGAACGGGAAGCTCACTGGCATGGCCTTCCGTGTCCCCACTGCCAACGTGTCAGTGGTGGACCTGA
CCTGCCGTCTAGAAAAACCTGCCAAATATGATGACATCAAGAAGGTGGTGAAGCAGGCGTCGGAGGGCCC
CCTCAAGGGCATCCTGGGCTACACTGAGCACCAGGTGGTCTCCTCTGACTTCAACAGCGACACCCACTCC
TCCACCTTCGACGCTGGGGCTGGCATTGCCCTCAACGACCACTTTGTCAAGCTCATTTCCTGGTATGTGG
CTGGGGCCAGAGACTGGCTCTTAAAAAGTGCAGGGTCTGGCGCCCTCTGGTGGCTGGCTCAGAAAAAGGG
CCCTGACAACTCTTTTCATCTTCTAGGTATGACAACGAATTTGGCTACAGCAACAGGGTGGTGGACCTCA
TGGCCCACATGGCCTCCAAGGAGTAAGACCCCTGGACCACCAGCCCCAGCAAGAGCACAAGAGGAACAAT
TGACGCGTGCTCCTCTCCCTCCCCCCCCCCTAACGTTACTGGCCGAAGCCGCTTGGAATAAGGCCGGTGT
GCGTTTGTCTATATGTTATTTTCCACCATATTGCCGTCTTTTGGCAATGTGAGGGCCCGGAAACCTGGCC
CTGTCTTCTTTACGAGCATTCCTAGGGGTCTTTCCCCTCTCGCCAAAGGAATGCAAGGTCTGTTGAATGT
CGTGAAGGAAGCAGTTCCTCTGGAAGCTTCTTGAAGACAAACAACGTCTGTAGCGACCCTTTGCAGGCAG
CGGAACCCCCCACCTGGCGACAGGTGCCTCTGCGGCCAAAAGCCACGTGTATAAGATACACCTGCAAAGG
CGGCACAACCCCAGTGCCACGTTGTGAGTTGGATAGTTGTGGAAAGAGTCAAATGGCTCTCCTCAAGCGT
ATTCAACAAGGGGCTGAAGGATGCCCAGAAGGTACCCCATTGTATGGGATCTGATCTGGGGCCTCGGTAC
ACATGCTTTACATGTGTTTAGTCGAGGTTAAAAAAACGTCTAGGCCCCCCGAACCACGGGGACGTGGTTT
TCCTTTGAAAAACACGATGATAATATGGCCACAACCATGGTGAGCAAGGGCGAGGAGGTCATCAAAGAGT
TCATGCGCTTCAAGGTGCGCATGGAGGGCTCCATGAACGGCCACGAGTTCGAGATCGAGGGCGAGGGCGA
GGGCCGCCCCTACGAGGGCACCCAGACCGCCAAGCTGAAGGTGACCAAGGGCGGCCCCCTGCCCTTCGCC
TGGGACATCCTGTCCCCCCAGTTCATGTACGGCTCCAAGGCGTACGTGAAGCACCCCGCCGACATCCCCG
ATTACAAGAAGCTGTCCTTCCCCGAGGGCTTCAAGTGGGAGCGCGTGATGAACTTCGAGGACGGCGGTCT
GGTGACCGTGACCCAGGACTCCTCCCTGCAGGACGGCACGCTGATCTACAAGGTGAAGATGCGCGGCACC
AACTTCCCCCCCGACGGCCCCGTAATGCAGAAGAAGACCATGGGCTGGGAGGCCTCCACCGAGCGCCTGT
ACCCCCGCGACGGCGTGCTGAAGGGCGAGATCCACCAGGCCCTGAAGCTGAAGGACGGCGGCCACTACCT
GGTGGAGTTCAAGACCATCTACATGGCCAAGAAGCCCGTGCAACTGCCCGGCTACTACTACGTGGACACC
AAGCTGGACATCACCTCCCACAACGAGGACTACACCATCGTGGAACAGTACGAGCGCTCCGAGGGCCGCC
ACCACCTGTTCCTGTACGGCATGGACGAGCTGTACAAGTAAATGCATCGATGATCTAGAGCTCGCTGATC
AGCCTCGACTGTGCCTTCTAGTTGCCAGCTATCTGTTGTTTGCCCCTCCCCCGTGCCTTCCTTGACCCTG
GAAGGTGCCACTCCCACTGTCCTTTCCTAATAAAATGAGGAAATTGCATCGCATTGTCTGAGTAGGTGTC
ATTCTATTCTGGGGGGTGGGGTGGGGCAGGACAGCAAGGGGGAGGATTGGGAAGACAATAGCAGGCATGC
TGGGGATGCGGTGGGCTCTATGGATAACTTCGTATAGCATACATTATACGAAGTTATCGGAACCCTTAAT
GTCGACCCCTGCCACACTCAGTCCCCCACCACACTGAATCTCCCCTCCTCACAGTTGCCATGTAGACCCC
TTGAAGAGGGGAGGGGCCTAGGGAGCCGCACCTTGTCATGTACCATCAATAAAGTACCCTGTGCTCAACC
AGTTACTTGTCCTGTCTTATTCTAGGGTCTGGGGCAGAGGGGAGGGAAGCTGGGCTTGTGTCAAGGTGAG
ACATTCTTGCTGGGGAGGGACCTGGTATGTTCTCCTCAGACTGAGGGTAGGGCCTCCAAACAGCCTTGCT
TGCTTCGAGAACCATTTGCTTCCCGCTCAGACGTCTTGAGTGCTACAGGAAGCTGGCACCACTACTTCAG
AGAACAAGGCCTTTTCCTCTCCTCGCTCCAGTCCTAGGCTATCTGCTGTTGGCCAAACATGGAAGAAGCT
ATTCTGTGGGCGGCCCCAGGGAGGCTGACAGGTGGAGGAAGTCAGGGCTCGCACTGGGCTCTGACGCTGA
CTGGTTAGTGGAGCTCAGCCTGGAGCTGAGCTGCAGCGGGCAATTCCAGCTTGGCCTCCGCAGCTGTGAG
GTCTTGAGCACGTGCTCTATTGCTTTCTGTGCCCTCGTGTCTTATATGAGGACATCGTGGCCAGCCCCTA
AGGTCTTCAAGCAGGATTCATCTAGGTAAACCAAGTACCTAAAACCATGCCCAAGGCGGTAAGGACTATA
TAATGTTTAAAAATCGGTAAAAATGCCCACCTCGCATAGTTTTGAGGAAGATGAACTGAGATGTGTCAGG
GTGACTTATTTCCATCATCGTCCTTAGGGGAGCTTGGGTAGGGGCAAGGCGTGTAGCTGGGACCTAGGTC
CAGACCCCTGGCTCTGCCACTGAACGGCTCAGGTGCTTTGGGCAGTTACTCCCCGGCCTCACTTTGCACG
TGTGCTTACCTAGTGGAGACAAAAGTACATACCTCGGTAGAGCGCGCACGCCTGTAACCCCAGGTTAACT
CTCTAACCTCGAGGGGGGGCCCGGTACCAGCTTTTGTTCCCTTTAGTGAGGGTTAATTTCGAGCTTGGCG
TAATCATGGTCATAGCTGTTTCCTGTGTGAAATTGTTATCCGCTCACAATTCCACACAACATACGAGCCG
GAAGCATAAAGTGTAAAGCCTGGGGTGCCTAATGAGTGAGCTAACTCACATTAATTGCGTTGCGCTCACT
GCCCGCTTTCCAGTCGGGAAACCTGTCGTGCCAGCTGCATTAATGAATCGGCCAACGCGCGGGGAGAGGC
GGTTTGCGTATTGGGCGCTCTTCCGCTTCCTCGCTCACTGACTCGCTGCGCTCGGTCGTTCGGCTGCGGC
GAGCGGTATCAGCTCACTCAAAGGCGGTAATACGGTTATCCACAGAATCAGGGGATAACGCAGGAAAGAA
CATGTGAGCAAAAGGCCAGCAAAAGGCCAGGAACCGTAAAAAGGCCGCGTTGCTGGCGTTTTTCCATAGG
CTCCGCCCCCCTGACGAGCATCACAAAAATCGACGCTCAAGTCAGAGGTGGCGAAACCCGACAGGACTAT
AAAGATACCAGGCGTTTCCCCCTGGAAGCTCCCTCGTGCGCTCTCCTGTTCCGACCCTGCCGCTTACCGG
ATACCTGTCCGCCTTTCTCCCTTCGGGAAGCGTGGCGCTTTCTCATAGCTCACGCTGTAGGTATCTCAGT
TCGGTGTAGGTCGTTCGCTCCAAGCTGGGCTGTGTGCACGAACCCCCCGTTCAGCCCGACCGCTGCGCCT
TATCCGGTAACTATCGTCTTGAGTCCAACCCGGTAAGACACGACTTATCGCCACTGGCAGCAGCCACTGG
TAACAGGATTAGCAGAGCGAGGTATGTAGGCGGTGCTACAGAGTTCTTGAAGTGGTGGCCTAACTACGGC
TACACTAGAAGAACAGTATTTGGTATCTGCGCTCTGCTGAAGCCAGTTACCTTCGGAAAAAGAGTTGGTA
GCTCTTGATCCGGCAAACAAACCACCGCTGGTAGCGGTGGTTTTTTTGTTTGCAAGCAGCAGATTACGCG
CAGAAAAAAAGGATCTCAAGAAGATCCTTTGATCTTTTCTACGGGGTCTGACGCTCAGTGGAACGAAAAC
TCACGTTAAGGGATTTTGGTCATGAGATTATCAAAAAGGATCTTCACCTAGATCCTTTTAAATTAAAAAT
GAAGTTTTAAATCAATCTAAAGTATATATGAGTAAACTTGGTCTGACAGTTACCAATGCTTAATCAGTGA
GGCACCTATCTCAGCGATCTGTCTATTTCGTTCATCCATAGTTGCCTGACTCCCCGTCGTGTAGATAACT
ACGATACGGGAGGGCTTACCATCTGGCCCCAGTGCTGCAATGATACCGCGAGACCCACGCTCACCGGCTC
CAGATTTATCAGCAATAAACCAGCCAGCCGGAAGGGCCGAGCGCAGAAGTGGTCCTGCAACTTTATCCGC
CTCCATCCAGTCTATTAATTGTTGCCGGGAAGCTAGAGTAAGTAGTTCGCCAGTTAATAGTTTGCGCAAC
GTTGTTGCCATTGCTACAGGCATCGTGGTGTCACGCTCGTCGTTTGGTATGGCTTCATTCAGCTCCGGTT
CCCAACGATCAAGGCGAGTTACATGATCCCCCATGTTGTGCAAAAAAGCGGTTAGCTCCTTCGGTCCTCC
GATCGTTGTCAGAAGTAAGTTGGCCGCAGTGTTATCACTCATGGTTATGGCAGCACTGCATAATTCTCTT
ACTGTCATGCCATCCGTAAGATGCTTTTCTGTGACTGGTGAGTACTCAACCAAGTCATTCTGAGAATAGT
GTATGCGGCGACCGAGTTGCTCTTGCCCGGCGTCAATACGGGATAATACCGCGCCACATAGCAGAACTTT
AAAAGTGCTCATCATTGGAAAACGTTCTTCGGGGCGAAAACTCTCAAGGATCTTACCGCTGTTGAGATCC
AGTTCGATGTAACCCACTCGTGCACCCAACTGATCTTCAGCATCTTTTACTTTCACCAGCGTTTCTGGGT
GAGCAAAAACAGGAAGGCAAAATGCCGCAAAAAAGGGAATAAGGGCGACACGGAAATGTTGAATACTCAT
ACTCTTCCTTTTTCAATATTATTGAAGCATTTATCAGGGTTATTGTCTCATGAGCGGATACATATTTGAA
TGTATTTAGAAAAATAAACAAATAGGGGTTCCGCGCACATTTCCCCGAAAAGTGCCACC
[125 nt withheld, positions 5940-6064]
C
[91 nt withheld, positions 6066-6156]
A
[49 nt withheld, positions 6158-6206]
CCTTTGACGTTGGAGTCCACGTTCTTT
[37 nt withheld, positions 6234-6270]
ACCCTATCTCGGTCTATTCTTTTGATTTATAAGGGATTTTGCCGATTTCGGCCTATTGGTTAAAAAATGA
GCTGATTTAACAAAAATTTAACGCGAATTTTAACAAAATATTAACGCTTACAATTTCCCATTCGCCATTC
AGGCTGCGCAACTGTTGGGAAGGGCGATCGGTGCGGGCCTCTTCGCTAT
